Addgene plasmid #26202: pcDNA3 IKKE K38A flag
Depositing lab: Tom Maniatis. Depositing organization: Harvard University. Publication: IKKepsilon and TBK1 are essential components of the IRF3 signaling pathway. Fitzgerald KA, McWhirter SM, Faia KL, Rowe DC, Latz E, Golenbock DT, Coyle AJ, Liao SM, Maniatis T. Nat Immunol. 2003 May;4(5):491-6. 10.1038/ni921 PubMed 12692549.
Backbone
  Vector backbone: pCDNA3
  Backbone manufacturer: Invitrogen
  Backbone size w/o insert (bp): 5400
  Vector type: Mammalian Expression
  Selectable markers: Neomycin (select with G418)
Growth in bacteria
  Bacterial resistance: Ampicillin, 100 μg/mL
  Growth temperature: 37°C
  Growth strain: DH5alpha
  Copy number: Unknown
Gene/Insert
  Gene/Insert name: I-kappa-B kinase epsilon K38A (alt names: ikbke; IKKe; IKKi)
  Species: H. sapiens (human)
  Insert size (bp): 2154
  Mutation: Catalytic Lysine changed to Alanine (K38A)
  GenBank ID: NM_014002
  Entrez Gene: IKBKE (a.k.a. IKK-E, IKK-i, IKKE, IKKI)
  Tag / fusion protein: Flag (N terminal on backbone)
  Cloning method: Restriction Enzyme; 5′ cloning site BamHI (unknown if destroyed); 3′ cloning site XbaI (unknown if destroyed)
  Sequencing primers: 5′ T7
Terms and licenses: Academic/Nonprofit Terms; Industry Terms: Not Available to Industry
How to cite: pcDNA3 IKKE K38A flag was a gift from Tom Maniatis (Addgene plasmid # 26202 ; http://n2t.net/addgene:26202 ; RRID:Addgene_26202)
