[The description below was written by a language model from this plasmid's Addgene catalogue record and pLannotate feature annotations shown in this document.]
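Description:
pcDNA3 IKKE K38A flag is a mammalian expression plasmid built on the Invitrogen pcDNA3 backbone, carrying a human IKBKE (I-kappa-B kinase epsilon, also called IKKε or IKKi) cDNA of roughly 2.15 kb in which the catalytic lysine at position 38 is replaced by alanine. The full sequenced construct is about 7.55 kb. In E. coli it is maintained through a high-copy ColE1/pUC-type origin and selected with ampicillin via the β-lactamase gene. An f1 origin is also present, which permits single-stranded DNA production. For mammalian cells, an SV40 enhancer/early promoter drives a neomycin phosphotransferase gene followed by an SV40 polyadenylation signal, so stable transfectants can be selected with G418.

The expression cassette consists of the CMV immediate early enhancer and promoter, a T7 promoter, a short FLAG epitope, the IKBKE open reading frame and a bovine growth hormone polyadenylation signal. The epitope is annotated as a fragment of 3xFLAG whose length is consistent with a single FLAG unit. The tag is supplied by the backbone and sits at the N terminus of the kinase, allowing detection or immunoprecipitation with anti-FLAG antibodies. The insert was placed between BamHI and XbaI sites. The T7 promoter and the opposing SP6 promoter flank the insert and can serve for sequencing or in vitro transcription. A few short annotated fragments (lac regulatory elements, ble, an HIV-1 LTR match) appear to be backbone remnants or incidental similarity hits rather than functional parts.

Because K38A alters the catalytic lysine, the construct is expected to encode a kinase-inactive protein. Such a protein typically serves as a negative control or potential dominant-negative alongside wild-type IKKε in studies of IRF3 and antiviral interferon signalling, the subject of the associated publication.
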