Features (pLannotate 1.2.2; 22 found; start..end, strand, type, name):
     40..369     +  promoter       SV40 promoter: SV40 enhancer and early promoter
    436..1227    +  CDS            neo: KKA2_KLEPN - Also known as kan, nptII. Experimental evidence at protein level: Swiss-Prot protein existence level 1. Resistance to kanamycin, neomycin, paromomycin, ribostamycin, butirosin and gentamicin B. From Klebsiella pneumoniae.
   1251..1409    +  CDS            ble (fragment): BLE_KLEPN - Experimental evidence at protein level: Swiss-Prot protein existence level 1. Binding protein with a strong affinity to the bleomycin family of antibiotics. Binds to CL990; an antimitotic-antibiotic compound. From Klebsiella pneumoniae.
   1404..1525    +  polyA_signal   SV40 poly(A) signal: SV40 polyadenylation signal
   1598..1614    -  protein_bind   lac operator: The lac repressor binds to the lac operator to inhibit transcription in E. coli. This inhibition can be relieved by adding lactose or isopropyl-β-D-thiogalactopyranoside (IPTG). lac repressor encoded by lacI
   1622..1652    -  promoter       lac promoter: promoter for the E. coli lac operon
   1667..1688    -  protein_bind   CAP binding site: CAP binding activates transcription in the presence of cAMP. E. coli catabolite activator protein
   1701..1793    -  CDS            lacI (fragment): lac repressor; lacI; The lac repressor binds to the lac operator to inhibit transcription in E. coli. This inhibition can be relieved by adding lactose or isopropyl-β-D-thiogalactopyranoside (IPTG).
   1976..2564    -  rep_origin     ori: high-copy-number ColE1/pMB1/pBR322/pUC origin of replication
   2735..3595    -  CDS            AmpR: β-lactamase; bla; confers resistance to ampicillin, carbenicillin, and related antibiotics
   3596..3700    -  promoter       AmpR promoter: bla
   3759..3811    -  misc_feature   bom (fragment): basis of mobility region from pBR322
   3966..4345    +  enhancer       CMV enhancer: human cytomegalovirus immediate early enhancer
   4346..4549    +  promoter       CMV promoter: human cytomegalovirus (CMV) immediate early promoter
   4545..4578    +  LTR            5' LTR (truncated) (fragment): truncated 5' long terminal repeat (LTR) from HIV-1
   4594..4612    +  promoter       T7 promoter: promoter for bacteriophage T7 RNA polymerase
   4634..4657    +  CDS            3xFLAG (fragment): three tandem FLAG® epitope tags
   4668..6815    +  CDS            IKBKE: IKKE_HUMAN - Also known as IKKE, IKKI, KIAA0151. Experimental evidence at protein level: Swiss-Prot protein existence level 1. Serine/threonine kinase that plays an essential role in regulating inflammatory responses to viral infection, through the activation of the type I IFN, NF-kappa-B and STAT signaling. Also involved in TNFA and inflammatory cytokines, like Interleukin-1, signaling. Following activation of viral RNA sensors, such as RIG-I- like receptors, associates with DDX3X and phosphorylates interferon regulatory factors (IRFs), IRF3 and IRF7, as well as DDX3X. This activity allows su
   6834..6852    -  promoter       SP6 promoter: promoter for bacteriophage SP6 RNA polymerase
   6878..7102    +  polyA_signal   bGH poly(A) signal: bovine growth hormone polyadenylation signal
   7106..7127    +  promoter       SV40 promoter (fragment): SV40 enhancer and early promoter
   7148..26      +  rep_origin     f1 ori (across the origin) (sequence partly withheld): f1 bacteriophage origin of replication; arrow indicates direction of (+) strand synthesis
>Addgene plasmid #26202 | pcDNA3 IKKE K38A flag | addgene full sequence | sequence record 366329 | Addgene NGS Result
GATTTAACAAAAATTTAACGCGAATTAATTCTGTGGAATGTGTGTCAGTTAGGGTGTGGAAAGTCCCCAG
GCTCCCCAGCAGGCAGAAGTATGCAAAGCATGCATCTCAATTAGTCAGCAACCAGGTGTGGAAAGTCCCC
AGGCTCCCCAGCAGGCAGAAGTATGCAAAGCATGCATCTCAATTAGTCAGCAACCATAGTCCCGCCCCTA
ACTCCGCCCATCCCGCCCCTAACTCCGCCCAGTTCCGCCCATTCTCCGCCCCATGGCTGACTAATTTTTT
TTATTTATGCAGAGGCCGAGGCCGCCTCTGCCTCTGAGCTATTCCAGAAGTAGTGAGGAGGCTTTTTTGG
AGGCCTAGGCTTTTGCAAAAAGCTCCCGGGAGCTTGTATATCCATTTTCGGATCTGATCAAGAGACAGGA
TGAGGATCGTTTCGCATGATTGAACAAGATGGATTGCACGCAGGTTCTCCGGCCGCTTGGGTGGAGAGGC
TATTCGGCTATGACTGGGCACAACAGACAATCGGCTGCTCTGATGCCGCCGTGTTCCGGCTGTCAGCGCA
GGGGCGCCCGGTTCTTTTTGTCAAGACCGACCTGTCCGGTGCCCTGAATGAACTGCAGGACGAGGCAGCG
CGGCTATCGTGGCTGGCCACGACGGGCGTTCCTTGCGCAGCTGTGCTCGACGTTGTCACTGAAGCGGGAA
GGGACTGGCTGCTATTGGGCGAAGTGCCGGGGCAGGATCTCCTGTCATCTCACCTTGCTCCTGCCGAGAA
AGTATCCATCATGGCTGATGCAATGCGGCGGCTGCATACGCTTGATCCGGCTACCTGCCCATTCGACCAC
CAAGCGAAACATCGCATCGAGCGAGCACGTACTCGGATGGAAGCCGGTCTTGTCGATCAGGATGATCTGG
ACGAAGAGCATCAGGGGCTCGCGCCAGCCGAACTGTTCGCCAGGCTCAAGGCGCGCATGCCCGACGGCGA
GGATCTCGTCGTGACCCATGGCGATGCCTGCTTGCCGAATATCATGGTGGAAAATGGCCGCTTTTCTGGA
TTCATCGACTGTGGCCGGCTGGGTGTGGCGGACCGCTATCAGGACATAGCGTTGGCTACCCGTGATATTG
CTGAAGAGCTTGGCGGCGAATGGGCTGACCGCTTCCTCGTGCTTTACGGTATCGCCGCTCCCGATTCGCA
GCGCATCGCCTTCTATCGCCTTCTTGACGAGTTCTTCTGAGCGGGACTCTGGGGTTCGAAATGACCGACC
AAGCGACGCCCAACCTGCCATCACGAGATTTCGATTCCACCGCCGCCTTCTATGAAAGGTTGGGCTTCGG
AATCGTTTTCCGGGACGCCGGCTGGATGATCCTCCAGCGCGGGGATCTCATGCTGGAGTTCTTCGCCCAC
CCCAACTTGTTTATTGCAGCTTATAATGGTTACAAATAAAGCAATAGCATCACAAATTTCACAAATAAAG
CATTTTTTTCACTGCATTCTAGTTGTGGTTTGTCCAAACTCATCAATGTATCTTATCATGTCTGTATACC
GTCGACCTCTAGCTAGAGCTTGGCGTAATCATGGTCATAGCTGTTTCCTGTGTGAAATTGTTATCCGCTC
ACAATTCCACACAACATACGAGCCGGAAGCATAAAGTGTAAAGCCTGGGGTGCCTAATGAGTGAGCTAAC
TCACATTAATTGCGTTGCGCTCACTGCCCGCTTTCCAGTCGGGAAACCTGTCGTGCCAGCTGCATTAATG
AATCGGCCAACGCGCGGGGAGAGGCGGTTTGCGTATTGGGCGCTCTTCCGCTTCCTCGCTCACTGACTCG
CTGCGCTCGGTCGTTCGGCTGCGGCGAGCGGTATCAGCTCACTCAAAGGCGGTAATACGGTTATCCACAG
AATCAGGGGATAACGCAGGAAAGAACATGTGAGCAAAAGGCCAGCAAAAGGCCAGGAACCGTAAAAAGGC
CGCGTTGCTGGCGTTTTTCCATAGGCTCCGCCCCCCTGACGAGCATCACAAAAATCGACGCTCAAGTCAG
AGGTGGCGAAACCCGACAGGACTATAAAGATACCAGGCGTTTCCCCCTGGAAGCTCCCTCGTGCGCTCTC
CTGTTCCGACCCTGCCGCTTACCGGATACCTGTCCGCCTTTCTCCCTTCGGGAAGCGTGGCGCTTTCTCA
TAGCTCACGCTGTAGGTATCTCAGTTCGGTGTAGGTCGTTCGCTCCAAGCTGGGCTGTGTGCACGAACCC
CCCGTTCAGCCCGACCGCTGCGCCTTATCCGGTAACTATCGTCTTGAGTCCAACCCGGTAAGACACGACT
TATCGCCACTGGCAGCAGCCACTGGTAACAGGATTAGCAGAGCGAGGTATGTAGGCGGTGCTACAGAGTT
CTTGAAGTGGTGGCCTAACTACGGCTACACTAGAAGAACAGTATTTGGTATCTGCGCTCTGCTGAAGCCA
GTTACCTTCGGAAAAAGAGTTGGTAGCTCTTGATCCGGCAAACAAACCACCGCTGGTAGCGGTGGTTTTT
TTGTTTGCAAGCAGCAGATTACGCGCAGAAAAAAAGGATCTCAAGAAGATCCTTTGATCTTTTCTACGGG
GTCTGACGCTCAGTGGAACGAAAACTCACGTTAAGGGATTTTGGTCATGAGATTATCAAAAAGGATCTTC
ACCTAGATCCTTTTAAATTAAAAATGAAGTTTTAAATCAATCTAAAGTATATATGAGTAAACTTGGTCTG
ACAGTTACCAATGCTTAATCAGTGAGGCACCTATCTCAGCGATCTGTCTATTTCGTTCATCCATAGTTGC
CTGACTCCCCGTCGTGTAGATAACTACGATACGGGAGGGCTTACCATCTGGCCCCAGTGCTGCAATGATA
CCGCGAGACCCACGCTCACCGGCTCCAGATTTATCAGCAATAAACCAGCCAGCCGGAAGGGCCGAGCGCA
GAAGTGGTCCTGCAACTTTATCCGCCTCCATCCAGTCTATTAATTGTTGCCGGGAAGCTAGAGTAAGTAG
TTCGCCAGTTAATAGTTTGCGCAACGTTGTTGCCATTGCTACAGGCATCGTGGTGTCACGCTCGTCGTTT
GGTATGGCTTCATTCAGCTCCGGTTCCCAACGATCAAGGCGAGTTACATGATCCCCCATGTTGTGCAAAA
AAGCGGTTAGCTCCTTCGGTCCTCCGATCGTTGTCAGAAGTAAGTTGGCCGCAGTGTTATCACTCATGGT
TATGGCAGCACTGCATAATTCTCTTACTGTCATGCCATCCGTAAGATGCTTTTCTGTGACTGGTGAGTAC
TCAACCAAGTCATTCTGAGAATAGTGTATGCGGCGACCGAGTTGCTCTTGCCCGGCGTCAATACGGGATA
ATACCGCGCCACATAGCAGAACTTTAAAAGTGCTCATCATTGGAAAACGTTCTTCGGGGCGAAAACTCTC
AAGGATCTTACCGCTGTTGAGATCCAGTTCGATGTAACCCACTCGTGCACCCAACTGATCTTCAGCATCT
TTTACTTTCACCAGCGTTTCTGGGTGAGCAAAAACAGGAAGGCAAAATGCCGCAAAAAAGGGAATAAGGG
CGACACGGAAATGTTGAATACTCATACTCTTCCTTTTTCAATATTATTGAAGCATTTATCAGGGTTATTG
TCTCATGAGCGGATACATATTTGAATGTATTTAGAAAAATAAACAAATAGGGGTTCCGCGCACATTTCCC
CGAAAAGTGCCACCTGACGTCGACGGATCGGGAGATCTCCCGATCCCCTATGGTGCACTCTCAGTACAAT
CTGCTCTGATGCCGCATAGTTAAGCCAGTATCTGCTCCCTGCTTGTGTGTTGGAGGTCGCTGAGTAGTGC
GCGAGCAAAATTTAAGCTACAACAAGGCAAGGCTTGACCGACAATTGCATGAAGAATCTGCTTAGGGTTA
GGCGTTTTGCGCTGCTTCGCGATGTACGGGCCAGATATACGCGTTGACATTGATTATTGACTAGTTATTA
ATAGTAATCAATTACGGGGTCATTAGTTCATAGCCCATATATGGAGTTCCGCGTTACATAACTTACGGTA
AATGGCCCGCCTGGCTGACCGCCCAACGACCCCCGCCCATTGACGTCAATAATGACGTATGTTCCCATAG
TAACGCCAATAGGGACTTTCCATTGACGTCAATGGGTGGAGTATTTACGGTAAACTGCCCACTTGGCAGT
ACATCAAGTGTATCATATGCCAAGTACGCCCCCTATTGACGTCAATGACGGTAAATGGCCCGCCTGGCAT
TATGCCCAGTACATGACCTTATGGGACTTTCCTACTTGGCAGTACATCTACGTATTAGTCATCGCTATTA
CCATGGTGATGCGGTTTTGGCAGTACATCAATGGGCGTGGATAGCGGTTTGACTCACGGGGATTTCCAAG
TCTCCACCCCATTGACGTCAATGGGAGTTTGTTTTGGCACCAAAATCAACGGGACTTTCCAAAATGTCGT
AACAACTCCGCCCCATTGACGCAAATGGGCGGTAGGCGTGTACGGTGGGAGGTCTATATAAGCAGAGCTC
TCTGGCTAACTAGAGAACCCACTGCTTACTGGCTTATCGAAATTAATACGACTCACTATAGGGAGACCCA
AGCTTGGTACCATGGACTACAAAGACGATGACGATAAGGATCCGGAGATGCAGAGCACAGCCAATTACCT
GTGGCACACAGATGACCTGCTGGGGCAGGGGGCCACTGCCAGTGTGTACAAGGCCCGCAACAAGAAATCC
GGAGAGCTGGTTGCTGTGGCGGTCTTCAACACTACCAGCTACCTGCGGCCCCGCGAGGTGCAGGTGAGGG
AGTTTGAGGTCCTGCGGAAGCTGAACCACCAGAACATCGTCAAGCTCTTTGCGGTGGAGGAGACGGGCGG
AAGCCGGCAGAAGGTACTGGTGATGGAGTACTGCTCCAGTGGGAGCCTGCTGAGTGTGCTGGAGAGCCCT
GAGAATGCCTTTGGGCTGCCTGAGGATGAGTTCCTGGTGGTGCTGCGCTGTGTGGTGGCCGGCATGAACC
ACCTGCGGGAGAACGGCATTGTGCATCGCGACATCAAGCCGGGGAACATCATGCGCCTCGTAGGGGAGGA
GGGGCAGAGCATCTACAAGCTGACAGACTTCGGCGCTGCCCGGGAGCTGGATGATGATGAGAAGTTCGTC
TCGGTCTATGGGACTGAGGAGTACCTGCATCCCGACATGTATGAGCGGGCGGTGCTTCGAAAGCCCCAGC
AGAAAGCGTTCGGGGTGACTGTGGATCTCTGGAGCATTGGAGTGACCTTGTACCATGCAGCCACTGGCAG
CCTGCCCTTCATCCCCTTTGGTGGGCCACGGCGGAACAAGGAGATCATGTACCGGATCACCACGGAGAAG
CCGGCTGGGGCCATTGCAGGTGCCCAGAGGCGGGAGAACGGGCCCCTGGAGTGGAGCTACACCCTCCCCA
TCACCTGCCAGCTGTCACTGGGGCTGCAGAGCCAGCTGGTGCCCATCCTGGCCAACATCCTGGAGGTGGA
GCAGGCCAAGTGCTGGGGCTTCGACCAGTTCTTTGCGGAGACCAGTGACATCCTGCAGCGAGTTGTCGTC
CATGTCTTCTCCCTGTCCCAGGCAGTCCTGCACCACATCTATATCCATGCCCACAACACGATAGCCATTT
TCCAGGAGGCCGTGCACAAGCAGACCAGTGTGGCCCCCCGACACCAGGAGTACCTCTTTGAGGGTCACCT
CTGTGTCCTCGAGCCCAGCGTCTCAGCACAGCACATCGCCCACACGACGGCAAGCAGCCCCCTGACCCTC
TTCAGCACAGCCATCCCTAAGGGGCTGGCCTTCAGGGACCCTGCTCTGGACGTCCCCAAGTTCGTCCCCA
AAGTGGACCTGCAGGCGGATTACAACACTGCCAAGGGCGTGTTGGGCGCCGGCTACCAGGCCCTGCGGCT
GGCACGGGCCCTGCTGGATGGGCAGGAGCTAATGTTTCGGGGGCTGCACTGGGTCATGGAGGTGCTCCAG
GCCACATGCAGACGGACTCTGGAAGTGGCAAGGACATCCCTCCTCTACCTCAGCAGCAGCCTGGGAACTG
AGAGGTTCAGCAGCGTGGCTGGAACGCCTGAGATCCAGGAACTGAAGGCGGCTGCAGAACTGAGGTCCAG
GCTGCGGACTCTAGCGGAGGTCCTCTCCAGATGCTCCCAAAATATCACGGAGACCCAGGAGAGCCTGAGC
AGCCTGAACCGGGAGCTGGTGAAGAGCCGGGATCAGGTACATGAGGACAGAAGCATCCAGCAGATTCAGT
GCTGTTTGGACAAGATGAACTTCATCTACAAACAGTTCAAGAAGTCTAGGATGAGGCCAGGGCTTGGCTA
CAACGAGGAGCAGATTCACAAGCTGGATAAGGTGAATTTCAGTCATTTAGCCAAAAGACTCCTGCAGGTG
TTCCAGGAGGAGTGCGTGCAGAAGTATCAAGCGTCCTTAGTCACACACGGCAAGAGGATGAGGGTGGTGC
ACGAGACCAGGAACCACCTGCGCCTGGTTGGCTGTTCTGTGGCTGCCTGTAACACAGAAGCCCAGGGGGT
CCAGGAGAGTCTCAGCAAGCTCCTGGAAGAGCTATCTCACCAGCTCCTTCAGGACCGAGCAAAGGGGGCT
CAGGCCTCGCCGCCTCCCATAGCTCCTTACCCCAGCCCTACACGAAAGGACCTGCTTCTCCACATGCAAG
AGCTCTGCGAGGGGATGAAGCTGCTGGCATCTGACCTCCTGGACAACAACCGCATCATCGAACGGCTAAA
TAGAGTCCCAGCACCTCCTGATGTCTGATCTAGAGGGCCCTATTCTATAGTGTCACCTAAATGCTAGAGC
TCGCTGATCAGCCTCGACTGTGCCTTCTAGTTGCCAGCCATCTGTTGTTTGCCCCTCCCCCGTGCCTTCC
TTGACCCTGGAAGGTGCCACTCCCACTGTCCTTTCCTAATAAAATGAGGAAATTGCATCGCATTGTCTGA
GTAGGTGTCATTCTATTCTGGGGGGTGGGGTGGGGCAGGACAGCAAGGGGGAGGATTGGGAAGACAATAG
CAGGCATGCTGGGGATGCGGTGGGCTCTATGGCTTCTGAGGCGGAAAGAACCAGCTGGGGCTCTAGGGGG
TATCCCC
[124 nt withheld, positions 7148-7271]
C
[91 nt withheld, positions 7273-7363]
A
[49 nt withheld, positions 7365-7413]
CCTTTGACGTTGGAGTCCACGTTCTTT
[37 nt withheld, positions 7441-7477]
ACCCTATCTCGGTCTATTCTTTTGATTTATAAGGGATTTTGCCGATTTCGGCCTATTGGTTAAAAAATGA
GCT
